>Addgene plasmid #126695 | EF1a-TALEN_HD (SPC right) | addgene full sequence | sequence record 354422 | Addgene NGS Result
GGGCAGAGCGCACATCGCCCACAGTCCCCGAGAAGTTGGGGGGAGGGGTCGGCAATTGAACGGGTGCCTA
GAGAAGGTGGCGCGGGGTAAACTGGGAAAGTGATGTCGTGTACTGGCTCCGCCTTTTTCCCGAGGGTGGG
GGAGAACCGTATATAAGTGCAGTAGTCGCCGTGAACGTTCTTTTTCGCAACGGGTTTGCCGCCAGAACAC
AGCTGAAGCTTCGAGGGGCTCGCATCTCTCCTTCACGCGCCCGCCGCCCTACCTGAGGCCGCCATCCACG
CCGGTTGAGTCGCGTTCTGCCGCCTCCCGCCTGTGGTGCCTCCTGAACTGCGTCCGCCGTCTAGGTAAGT
TTAAAGCTCAGGTCGGGTCCGGGCCTTTGTCCGGCGCTCCCTTGGAGCCTACCTAGACTCAGCCGGCTCT
CCACGCTTTGCCTGACCCTGCTTGCTCAACTCTACGTCTTTGTTTCGTTTTCTGTTCTGCGCCGTTACAG
ATCCAAGCTGTGACCGGCGCCTACGCTAGAATACGACTCACTATAGGGGCCACCATGGACTATAAGGACC
ACGACGGAGACTACAAGGATCATGATATTGATTACAAAGACGATGACGATAAGATGGCCCCAAAGAAGAA
GCGGAAGGTCGGTATCCACGGAGTCCCAGCAGCCGTAGATTTGAGAACTTTGGGATATTCACAGCAGCAG
CAGGAAAAGATCAAGCCCAAAGTGAGGTCGACAGTCGCGCAGCATCACGAAGCGCTGGTGGGTCATGGGT
TTACACATGCCCACATCGTAGCCTTGTCGCAGCACCCTGCAGCCCTTGGCACGGTCGCCGTCAAGTACCA
GGACATGATTGCGGCGTTGCCGGAAGCCACACATGAGGCGATCGTCGGTGTGGGGAAACAGTGGAGCGGA
GCCCGAGCGCTTGAGGCCCTGTTGACGGTCGCGGGAGAGCTGAGAGGGCCTCCCCTTCAGCTGGACACGG
GCCAGTTGCTGAAGATCGCGAAGCGGGGAGGAGTCACGGCGGTCGAGGCGGTGCACGCGTGGCGCAATGC
GCTCACGGGAGCACCCCTCAACCTGACCCCAGAGCAGGTCGTGGCAATTGCGAGCCATGACGGGGGAAAG
CAGGCACTCGAAACCGTCCAGAGGTTGCTGCCTGTGCTGTGCCAAGCGCACGGACTTACGCCAGAGCAGG
TCGTGGCAATTGCGAGCAACATCGGGGGAAAGCAGGCACTCGAAACCGTCCAGAGGTTGCTGCCTGTGCT
GTGCCAAGCGCACGGACTAACCCCAGAGCAGGTCGTGGCAATTGCGAGCCATGACGGGGGAAAGCAGGCA
CTCGAAACCGTCCAGAGGTTGCTGCCTGTGCTGTGCCAAGCGCACGGGTTGACCCCAGAGCAGGTCGTGG
CAATTGCGAGCCATGACGGGGGAAAGCAGGCACTCGAAACCGTCCAGAGGTTGCTGCCTGTGCTGTGCCA
AGCGCACGGCCTGACCCCAGAGCAGGTCGTGGCAATTGCGAGCAACAACGGGGGAAAGCAGGCACTCGAA
ACCGTCCAGAGGTTGCTGCCTGTGCTGTGCCAAGCGCACGGACTGACACCAGAGCAGGTCGTGGCAATTG
CGAGCAACAACGGGGGAAAGCAGGCACTCGAAACCGTCCAGAGGTTGCTGCCTGTGCTGTGCCAAGCGCA
CGGACTTACACCCGAACAAGTCGTGGCAATTGCGAGCCATGACGGGGGAAAGCAGGCACTCGAAACCGTC
CAGAGGTTGCTGCCTGTGCTGTGCCAAGCGCACGGACTTACGCCAGAGCAGGTCGTGGCAATTGCGAGCA
ACAACGGGGGAAAGCAGGCACTCGAAACCGTCCAGAGGTTGCTGCCTGTGCTGTGCCAAGCGCACGGACT
AACCCCAGAGCAGGTCGTGGCAATTGCGAGCAACAACGGGGGAAAGCAGGCACTCGAAACCGTCCAGAGG
TTGCTGCCTGTGCTGTGCCAAGCGCACGGGTTGACCCCAGAGCAGGTCGTGGCAATTGCGAGCAACAACG
GGGGAAAGCAGGCACTCGAAACCGTCCAGAGGTTGCTGCCTGTGCTGTGCCAAGCGCACGGCCTGACCCC
AGAGCAGGTCGTGGCAATTGCGAGCCATGACGGGGGAAAGCAGGCACTCGAAACCGTCCAGAGGTTGCTG
CCTGTGCTGTGCCAAGCGCACGGACTGACACCAGAGCAGGTCGTGGCAATTGCGAGCAACGGAGGGGGAA
AGCAGGCACTCGAAACCGTCCAGAGGTTGCTGCCTGTGCTGTGCCAAGCGCACGGCCTCACCCCAGAGCA
GGTCGTGGCAATTGCGAGCCATGACGGGGGAAAGCAGGCACTCGAAACCGTCCAGAGGTTGCTGCCTGTG
CTGTGCCAAGCGCACGGACTTACGCCAGAGCAGGTCGTGGCAATTGCGAGCAACGGAGGGGGAAAGCAGG
CACTCGAAACCGTCCAGAGGTTGCTGCCTGTGCTGTGCCAAGCGCACGGACTAACCCCAGAGCAGGTCGT
GGCAATTGCGAGCCATGACGGGGGAAAGCAGGCACTCGAAACCGTCCAGAGGTTGCTGCCTGTGCTGTGC
CAAGCGCACGGGTTGACCCCAGAGCAGGTCGTGGCAATTGCGAGCCATGACGGGGGAAAGCAGGCACTCG
AAACCGTCCAGAGGTTGCTGCCTGTGCTGTGCCAAGCGCACGGCCTGACCCCAGAGCAGGTCGTGGCAAT
TGCGAGCAACATCGGGGGAAAGCAGGCACTCGAAACCGTCCAGAGGTTGCTGCCTGTGCTGTGCCAAGCG
CACGGACTGACACCAGAGCAGGTCGTGGCAATTGCGAGCAACGGAGGGGGAAAGCAGGCACTCGAAACCG
TCCAGAGGTTGCTGCCTGTGCTGTGCCAAGCGCACGGACTCACGCCTGAGCAGGTAGTGGCTATTGCATC
CCATGACGGGGGCAGACCCGCACTGGAGTCAATCGTGGCCCAGCTTTCGAGGCCGGACCCCGCGCTGGCC
GCACTCACTAATGATCATCTTGTAGCGCTGGCCTGCCTCGGCGGACGACCCGCCTTGGATGCGGTGAAGA
AGGGGCTCCCGCACGCGCCTGCATTGATTAAGCGGACCAACAGAAGGATTCCCGAGAGGACATCACATCG
AGTGGCAGGTTCCCAACTCGTGAAGAGTGAACTTGAGGAGAAAAAGTCGGAGCTGCGGCACAAATTGAAA
TACGTACCGCATGAATACATCGAACTTATCGAAATTGCTAGGAACTCGACTCAAGACAGAATCCTTGAGA
TGAAGGTAATGGAGTTCTTTATGAAGGTTTATGGATACCGAGGGAAGCATCTCGGTGGATCACGAAAACC
CGACGGAGCAATCTATACGGTGGGGAGCCCGATTGATTACGGAGTGATCGTCGACACGAAAGCCTACAGC
GGTGGGTACAATCTTCCCATCGGGCAGGCAGATGAGATGCAACGTTATGTCGAAGAAAATCAGACCAGGA
ACAAACACATCAATCCAAATGAGTGGTGGAAAGTGTATCCTTCATCAGTGACCGAGTTTAAGTTTTTGTT
TGTCTCTGGGCATTTCAAAGGCAACTATAAGGCCCAGCTCACACGGTTGAATCACATTACGAACTGCAAT
GGTGCGGTTTTGTCCGTAGAGGAACTGCTCATTGGTGGAGAAATGATCAAAGCGGGAACTCTGACACTGG
AAGAAGTCAGACGCAAGTTTAACAATGGCGAGATCAATTTCCGCTCATAAAAAATCAGCCTCGACTGTGC
CTTCTAGTTGCCAGCCATCTGTTGTTTGCCCCTCCCCCGTGCCTTCCTTGACCCTGGAAGGTGCCACTCC
CACTGTCCTTTCCTAATAAAATGAGGAAATTGCATCACAACACTCAACCCTATCTCGGTCTATTCTTTTG
ATTTATAAGGGATTTTGCCGATTTCGGCCTATTGGTTAAAAAATGAGCTGATTTAACAAAAATTTAACGC
GAATTAATTCTGTGGAATGTGTGTCAGTTAGGGTGTGGAAAGTCCCCAGGCTCCCCAGCAGGCAGAAGTA
TGCAAAGCATGCATCTCAATTAGTCAGCAACCAGGTGTGGAAAGTCCCCAGGCTCCCCAGCAGGCAGAAG
TATGCAAAGCATGCATCTCAATTAGTCAGCAACCATAGTCCCGCCCCTAACTCCGCCCATCCCGCCCCTA
ACTCCGCCCAGTTCCGCCCATTCTCCGCCCCATGGCTGACTAATTTTTTTTATTTATGCAGAGGCCGAGG
CCGCCTCTGCCTCTGAGCTATTCCAGAAGTAGTGAGGAGGCTTTTTTGGAGGCCTAGGCTTTTGCAAAAA
GCTCCCGGGAGCTTGTATATCCATTTTCGGATCTGATCAGCACGTGATGAAAAAGCCTGAACTCACCGCG
ACGTCTGTCGAGAAGTTTCTGATCGAAAAGTTCGACAGCGTCTCCGACCTGATGCAGCTCTCGGAGGGCG
AAGAATCTCGTGCTTTCAGCTTCGATGTAGGAGGGCGTGGATATGTCCTGCGGGTAAATAGCTGCGCCGA
TGGTTTCTACAAAGATCGTTATGTTTATCGGCACTTTGCATCGGCCGCGCTCCCGATTCCGGAAGTGCTT
GACATTGGGGAATTCAGCGAGAGCCTGACCTATTGCATCTCCCGCCGTGCACAGGGTGTCACGTTGCAAG
ACCTGCCTGAAACCGAACTGCCCGCTGTTCTGCAGCCGGTCGCGGAGGCCATGGATGCGATCGCTGCGGC
CGATCTTAGCCAGACGAGCGGGTTCGGCCCATTCGGACCGCAAGGAATCGGTCAATACACTACATGGCGT
GATTTCATATGCGCGATTGCTGATCCCCATGTGTATCACTGGCAAACTGTGATGGACGACACCGTCAGTG
CGTCCGTCGCGCAGGCTCTCGATGAGCTGATGCTTTGGGCCGAGGACTGCCCCGAAGTCCGGCACCTCGT
GCACGCGGATTTCGGCTCCAACAATGTCCTGACGGACAATGGCCGCATAACAGCGGTCATTGACTGGAGC
GAGGCGATGTTCGGGGATTCCCAATACGAGGTCGCCAACATCTTCTTCTGGAGGCCGTGGTTGGCTTGTA
TGGAGCAGCAGACGCGCTACTTCGAGCGGAGGCATCCGGAGCTTGCAGGATCGCCGCGGCTCCGGGCGTA
TATGCTCCGCATTGGTCTTGACCAACTCTATCAGAGCTTGGTTGACGGCAATTTCGATGATGCAGCTTGG
GCGCAGGGTCGATGCGACGCAATCGTCCGATCCGGAGCCGGGACTGTCGGGCGTACACAAATCGCCCGCA
GAAGCGCGGCCGTCTGGACCGATGGCTGTGTAGAAGTACTCGCCGATAGTGGAAACCGACGCCCCAGCAC
TCGTCCGAGGGCAAAGGAATAGCACGTGCTACGAGATTTCGATTCCACCGCCGCCTTCTATGAAAGGTTG
GGCTTCGGAATCGTTTTCCGGGACGCCGGCTGGATGATCCTCCAGCGCGGGGATCTCATGCTGGAGTTCT
TCGCCCACCCCAACTTGTTTATTGCAGCTTATAATGGTTACAAATAAAGCAATAGCATCACAAATTTCAC
AAATAAAGCATTTTTTTCACTGCATTCTAGTTGTGGTTTGTCCAAACTCATCAATGTATCTTATCATGTC
TGTATACCGTCGACCTCTAGCTAGAGCTTGGCGTAATCATGGTCATTACCAATGCTTAATCAGTGAGGCA
CCTATCTCAGCGATCTGTCTATTTCGTTCATCCATAGTTGCCTGACTCCCCGTCGTGTAGATAACTACGA
TACGGGAGGGCTTACCATCTGGCCCCAGCGCTGCGATGATACCGCGAGAACCACGCTCACCGGCTCCGGA
TTTATCAGCAATAAACCAGCCAGCCGGAAGGGCCGAGCGCAGAAGTGGTCCTGCAACTTTATCCGCCTCC
ATCCAGTCTATTAATTGTTGCCGGGAAGCTAGAGTAAGTAGTTCGCCAGTTAATAGTTTGCGCAACGTTG
TTGCCATCGCTACAGGCATCGTGGTGTCACGCTCGTCGTTTGGTATGGCTTCATTCAGCTCCGGTTCCCA
ACGATCAAGGCGAGTTACATGATCCCCCATGTTGTGCAAAAAAGCGGTTAGCTCCTTCGGTCCTCCGATC
GTTGTCAGAAGTAAGTTGGCCGCAGTGTTATCACTCATGGTTATGGCAGCACTGCATAATTCTCTTACTG
TCATGCCATCCGTAAGATGCTTTTCTGTGACTGGTGAGTACTCAACCAAGTCATTCTGAGAATAGTGTAT
GCGGCGACCGAGTTGCTCTTGCCCGGCGTCAATACGGGATAATACCGCGCCACATAGCAGAACTTTAAAA
GTGCTCATCATTGGAAAACGTTCTTCGGGGCGAAAACTCTCAAGGATCTTACCGCTGTTGAGATCCAGTT
CGATGTAACCCACTCGTGCACCCAACTGATCTTCAGCATCTTTTACTTTCACCAGCGTTTCTGGGTGAGC
AAAAACAGGAAGGCAAAATGCCGCAAAAAAGGGAATAAGGGCGACACGGAAATGTTGAATACTCATATTC
TTCCTTTTTCAATATTATTGAAGCATTTATCAGGGTTATTGTCTCATGAGCGGATACATATTTGAATGTA
TTTAGAAAAATAAACAAATAGGGGTCAGTGTTACAACCAATTAACCAATTCTGAACATTATCGCGAGCCC
ATTTATACCTGAATATGGCTCATAACACCCCTTGCTCATGACCAAAATCCCTTAACGTGAGTTACGCGCG
CGTCGTTCCACTGAGCGTCAGACCCCGTAGAAAAGATCAAAGGATCTTCTTGAGATCCTTTTTTTCTGCG
CGTAATCTGCTGCTTGCAAACAAAAAAACCACCGCTACCAGCGGTGGTTTGTTTGCCGGATCAAGAGCTA
CCAACTCTTTTTCCGAAGGTAACTGGCTTCAGCAGAGCGCAGATACCAAATACTGTTCTTCTAGTGTAGC
CGTAGTTAGCCCACCACTTCAAGAACTCTGTAGCACCGCCTACATACCTCGCTCTGCTAATCCTGTTACC
AGTGGCTGCTGCCAGTGGCGATAAGTCGTGTCTTACCGGGTTGGACTCAAGACGATAGTTACCGGATAAG
GCGCAGCGGTCGGGCTGAACGGGGGGTTCGTGCACACAGCCCAGCTTGGAGCGAACGACCTACACCGAAC
TGAGATACCTACAGCGTGAGCTATGAGAAAGCGCCACGCTTCCCGAAGGGAGAAAGGCGGACAGGTATCC
GGTAAGCGGCAGGGTCGGAACAGGAGAGCGCACGAGGGAGCTTCCAGGGGGAAACGCCTGGTATCTTTAT
AGTCCTGTCGGGTTTCGCCACCTCTGACTTGAGCGTCGATTTTTGTGATGCTCGTCAGGGGGGCGGAGCC
TATGGAAAAACGCCAGCAACGCGGCCTTTTTACGGTTCCTGGCCTTTTGCTGGCCTTTTGCTCACATGTT
CTTTCCTGCGTTATCCCCTGATTCTGTGGATAACCGTATTACCGCCTTTGAGTGAGCTGATACCGCTCGC
CGCAGCCGAACGACCGAGCGCAGCGAGTCAGTGAGCGAGGAAGCGGAAGGCGAGAGTAGGGAACTGCCAG
GCATCAAACTAAGCAGAAGGCCCCTGACGGATGGCCTTTTTGCGTTTCTACAAACTCTTTCTGTGTTGTA
AAACGACGGCCAGTCTTAAGCTCGGGCCCCCTGGGCGGTTCTGATAACGAGTAATCGTTAATCCGCAAAT
AACGTAAAAACCCGCTTCGGCGGGTTTTTTTATGGGGGGAGTTTAGGGAAAGAGCATTTGTCAGAATATT
TAAGGGCGCCTGTCACTTTGCTTGATATATGAGAATTATTTAACCTTATAAATGAGAAAAAAGCAACGCA
CTTTAAATAAGATACGTTGCTTTTTCGATTGATGAACACCTATAATTAAACTATTCATCTATTATTTATG
ATTTTTTGTATATACAATATTTCTAGTTTGTTAAAGAGAATTAAGAAAATAAATCTCGAAAATAATAAAG
GGAAAATCAGTTTTTGATATCAAAATTATACATGTCAACGATAATACAAAATATAATACAAACTATAAGA
TGTTATCAGTATTTATTATCATTTAGAATAAATTTTGTGTCGCCCTTAATTGTGAGCGGATAACAATTAC
GAGCTTCATGCACAGTGGCGTTGCGCGAAGGATCTGCGATCGCTCCGGTGCCCGTCAGT
Features (pLannotate 1.2.2; 19 found; start..end, strand, type, name):
      1..212     +  promoter       EF-1α core promoter: core promoter for human elongation factor EF-1α
    225..493     +  LTR            5' LTR (truncated): truncated 5' long terminal repeat (LTR) from human T-cell leukemia virus (HTLV) type 1
    520..537     +  promoter       T7 promoter (fragment): promoter for bacteriophage T7 RNA polymerase
    611..1174    +  CDS            avrBs3 (fragment): AVRB3_XANEU - Experimental evidence at protein level: Swiss-Prot protein existence level 1. Avirulence protein. Acts as a transcription factor in C.annuum plants. In susceptible plants lacking the Bs3 resistance gene induces expression of a number of genes, including genes homologous to a family of auxin-induced genes, alpha-expansin genes, pectate lyase, anthocyanidin glucoside rhamnosyl transferase and at least one transcription factor, UPA20. Their expression leads to plant hypertrophy in mesophyll cells, probably mainly mediated by UPA20 (PubMed:17962565). In resistant plants induces the h
   2969..3175    +  CDS            avrBs3 (fragment): AVRB3_XANEU - Experimental evidence at protein level: Swiss-Prot protein existence level 1. Avirulence protein. Acts as a transcription factor in C.annuum plants. In susceptible plants lacking the Bs3 resistance gene induces expression of a number of genes, including genes homologous to a family of auxin-induced genes, alpha-expansin genes, pectate lyase, anthocyanidin glucoside rhamnosyl transferase and at least one transcription factor, UPA20. Their expression leads to plant hypertrophy in mesophyll cells, probably mainly mediated by UPA20 (PubMed:17962565). In resistant plants induces the h
   3164..3751    +  CDS            fokIR (fragment): T2F1_PLAOK - Also known as rfoKI. Experimental evidence at protein level: Swiss-Prot protein existence level 1. Recognizes the double-stranded sequence 5'-GGATG-3'/3'-CATCC- 5' and cleaves respectively 14 bases after G-1 and 13 bases before C-1. From Planomicrobium okeanokoites (Planococcus okeanokoites) (Flavobacterium okeanokoites).
   3775..3886    +  polyA_signal   bGH poly(A) signal: bovine growth hormone polyadenylation signal
   3887..3995    +  rep_origin     f1 ori (fragment): f1 bacteriophage origin of replication; arrow indicates direction of (+) strand synthesis
   4009..4338    +  promoter       SV40 promoter: SV40 enhancer and early promoter
   4387..5412    +  CDS            HygR: aminoglycoside phosphotransferase from E. coli; aph(4)-Ia; confers resistance to hygromycin
   5422..5547    +  CDS            ble (fragment): BLE_KLEPN - Experimental evidence at protein level: Swiss-Prot protein existence level 1. Binding protein with a strong affinity to the bleomycin family of antibiotics. Binds to CL990; an antimitotic-antibiotic compound. From Klebsiella pneumoniae.
   5542..5663    +  polyA_signal   SV40 poly(A) signal: SV40 polyadenylation signal
   5716..6576    -  CDS            AmpR: β-lactamase; bla; confers resistance to ampicillin, carbenicillin, and related antibiotics
   6579..6675    -  promoter       AmpR promoter (fragment): bla
   6705..6729    -  CDS            KanR (fragment): aminoglycoside phosphotransferase; aph(3')-Ia; confers resistance to kanamycin
   6840..7428    +  rep_origin     ori: high-copy-number ColE1/pMB1/pBR322/pUC origin of replication
   7653..7670    +  terminator     rrnB T2 terminator (fragment): transcription terminator T2 from the E. coli rrnB gene
   7695..7714    -  CDS            lacZα (fragment): LacZα fragment of β-galactosidase; lacZ fragment
   8170..8186    +  protein_bind   lac operator: The lac repressor binds to the lac operator to inhibit transcription in E. coli. This inhibition can be relieved by adding lactose or isopropyl-β-D-thiogalactopyranoside (IPTG). lac repressor encoded by lacI
