[The description below was written by a language model from this plasmid's Addgene catalogue record and pLannotate feature annotations shown in this document.]
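Description:
EF1a-TALEN_HD (SPC right) is a mammalian expression plasmid encoding the right-hand member of a TALEN pair designed to introduce a double-strand break at the ATG start site of the human SFTPC (surfactant protein C) locus. It is built on a lab-derived EF1a-TALEN backbone and is propagated in E. coli as a high-copy plasmid through a ColE1/pUC-type origin with ampicillin selection (AmpR). The sequenced record is about 8.2 kb.

Expression is driven by an EF-1α core promoter followed by a truncated HTLV-1 5' LTR segment, a composite arrangement commonly used for strong constitutive transcription in mammalian cells, including pluripotent stem cells. The open reading frame consists of an NLS and a truncated TAL effector N-terminal region (annotated as an avrBs3 fragment), then the custom repeat array that specifies the SFTPC target. The array corresponds to the unannotated stretch between the two avrBs3 fragments. A TAL C-terminal segment fused to the FokI nuclease domain completes the frame, which ends at a bGH polyadenylation signal. Because FokI cleaves as a dimer, this plasmid is meant to be co-delivered with the matching left TALEN so that the two halves bind flanking sites and cut between them.

A separate SV40 promoter–HygR–SV40 poly(A) cassette offers hygromycin selection in mammalian cells. The remaining annotations (f1 ori, ble, KanR, lacZα, lac operator fragments) appear to be backbone remnants. The repository's verified sequence differs from the depositor's by an R451P substitution and loss of the 0.5-repeat HD region, and both changes are reported not to affect function. The associated work concerns differentiation of human pluripotent stem cells into lung alveolar epithelial cells, which is consistent with use in gene targeting at SFTPC.
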