Addgene plasmid #126695: EF1a-TALEN_HD (SPC right)
Purpose: right TALENS for introducing a double strand break into the genomic human SFTPC locus at the ATG start site
Depositing lab: Darrell Kotton. Depositing organization: Boston University Medical Campus. Publication: Differentiation of Human Pluripotent Stem Cells into Functional Lung Alveolar Epithelial Cells. Jacob A, Morley M, Hawkins F, McCauley KB, Jean JC, Heins H, Na CL, Weaver TE, Vedaie M, Hurley K, Hinds A, Russo SJ, Kook S, Zacharias W, Ochs M, Traber K, Quinton LJ, Crane A, Davis BR, White FV, Wambach J, Whitsett JA, Cole FS, Morrisey EE, Guttentag SH, Beers MF, Kotton DN. Cell Stem Cell. 2017 Oct 5;21(4):472-488.e10. doi: 10.1016/j.stem.2017.08.014. Epub 2017 Sep 28. PubMed 28965766.
Backbone
  Vector backbone: EF1a-TALEN
  Backbone manufacturer: Derived in Kotton lab
  Backbone size w/o insert (bp): 6413
  Vector type: Mammalian Expression, TALEN
Growth in bacteria
  Bacterial resistance: Ampicillin, 100 μg/mL
  Growth temperature: 37°C
  Growth strain: DH5alpha
  Copy number: High Copy
Gene/Insert
  Gene/Insert name: human SPC right
  Insert size (bp): 1897
  Mutation: R451P in SPC
  Promoter: EF1
  Tag / fusion protein: NLS, truncated N term (N terminal on insert); TAL, FokI (C terminal on insert)
  Cloning method: Restriction Enzyme; 5′ cloning site Unknown (unknown if destroyed); 3′ cloning site Unknown (unknown if destroyed)
Terms and licenses: Academic/Nonprofit Terms; Industry Terms: Not Available to Industry
Depositor comments: Please note that the Addgene verified sequence finds an R451P mutation in SPC and a deletion of the 0.5 repeat HD region when compared to the depositor's sequence. These differences do not impact plasmid function.
How to cite: EF1a-TALEN_HD (SPC right) was a gift from Darrell Kotton (Addgene plasmid # 126695 ; http://n2t.net/addgene:126695 ; RRID:Addgene_126695)
