>Addgene plasmid #126695 | EF1a-TALEN_HD (SPC right) | depositor partial sequence | sequence record 242518 | EF1
AAGGATCTGCGATCGCTCCGGTGCCCGTCAGTGGGCAGAGCGCACATCGCCCACAGTCCCCGAGAAGTTG
GGGGGAGGGGTCGGCAATTGAACGGGTGCCTAGAGAAGGTGGCGCGGGGTAAACTGGGAAAGTGATGTCG
TGTACTGGCTCCGCCTTTTTCCCGAGGGTGGGGGAGAACCGTATATAAGTGCAGTAGTCGCCGTGAACGT
TCTTTTTCGCAACGGGTTTGCCGCCAGAACACAGCTGAAGCTTCGAGGGGCTCGCATCTCTCCTTCACGC
GCCCGCCGCCCTACCTGAGGCCGCCATCCACGCCGGTTGAGTCGCGTTCTGCCGCCTCCCGCCTGTGGTG
CCTCCTGAACTGCGTCCGCCGTCTAGGTAAGTTTAAAGCTCAGGTCGGGTCCGGGCCTTTGTCCGGCGCT
CCCTTGGAGCCTACCTAGACTCAGCCGGCTCTCCACGCTTTGCCTGACCCTGCTTGCTCAACTCTACGTC
TTTGTTTCGTTTTCTGTTCTGCGCCGTTACAGATCCAAGCTGTGACCGGCGCCTAC
