>Addgene plasmid #126695 | EF1a-TALEN_HD (SPC right) | depositor partial sequence | sequence record 242519 | SPC Right
CTGACCCCAGAGCAGGTCGTGGCAATTGCGAGCCATGACGGGGGAAAGCAGGCACTCGAAACCGTCCAGA
GGTTGCTGCCTGTGCTGTGCCAAGCGCACGGACTTACGCCAGAGCAGGTCGTGGCAATTGCGAGCAACAT
CGGGGGAAAGCAGGCACTCGAAACCGTCCAGAGGTTGCTGCCTGTGCTGTGCCAAGCGCACGGACTAACC
CCAGAGCAGGTCGTGGCAATTGCGAGCCATGACGGGGGAAAGCAGGCACTCGAAACCGTCCAGAGGTTGC
TGCCTGTGCTGTGCCAAGCGCACGGGTTGACCCCAGAGCAGGTCGTGGCAATTGCGAGCCATGACGGGGG
AAAGCAGGCACTCGAAACCGTCCAGAGGTTGCTGCCTGTGCTGTGCCAAGCGCACGGCCTGACCCCAGAG
CAGGTCGTGGCAATTGCGAGCAACAACGGGGGAAAGCAGGCACTCGAAACCGTCCAGAGGTTGCTGCCTG
TGCTGTGCCAAGCGCACGGACTGACACCAGAGCAGGTCGTGGCAATTGCGAGCAACAACGGGGGAAAGCA
GGCACTCGAAACCGTCCAGAGGTTGCTGCCTGTGCTGTGCCAAGCGCACGGACTTACACCCGAACAAGTC
GTGGCAATTGCGAGCCATGACGGGGGAAAGCAGGCACTCGAAACCGTCCAGAGGTTGCTGCCTGTGCTGT
GCCAAGCGCACGGACTTACGCCAGAGCAGGTCGTGGCAATTGCGAGCAACAACGGGGGAAAGCAGGCACT
CGAAACCGTCCAGAGGTTGCTGCCTGTGCTGTGCCAAGCGCACGGACTAACCCGAGAGCAGGTCGTGGCA
ATTGCGAGCAACAACGGGGGAAAGCAGGCACTCGAAACCGTCCAGAGGTTGCTGCCTGTGCTGTGCCAAG
CGCACGGGTTGACCCCAGAGCAGGTCGTGGCAATTGCGAGCAACAACGGGGGAAAGCAGGCACTCGAAAC
CGTCCAGAGGTTGCTGCCTGTGCTGTGCCAAGCGCACGGCCTGACCCCAGAGCAGGTCGTGGCAATTGCG
AGCCATGACGGGGGAAAGCAGGCACTCGAAACCGTCCAGAGGTTGCTGCCTGTGCTGTGCCAAGCGCACG
GACTGACACCAGAGCAGGTCGTGGCAATTGCGAGCAACGGAGGGGGAAAGCAGGCACTCGAAACCGTCCA
GAGGTTGCTGCCTGTGCTGTGCCAAGCGCACGGCCTCACCCCAGAGCAGGTCGTGGCAATTGCGAGCCAT
GACGGGGGAAAGCAGGCACTCGAAACCGTCCAGAGGTTGCTGCCTGTGCTGTGCCAAGCGCACGGACTTA
CGCCAGAGCAGGTCGTGGCAATTGCGAGCAACGGAGGGGGAAAGCAGGCACTCGAAACCGTCCAGAGGTT
GCTGCCTGTGCTGTGCCAAGCGCACGGACTAACCCCAGAGCAGGTCGTGGCAATTGCGAGCCATGACGGG
GGAAAGCAGGCACTCGAAACCGTCCAGAGGTTGCTGCCTGTGCTGTGCCAAGCGCACGGGTTGACCCCAG
AGCAGGTCGTGGCAATTGCGAGCCATGACGGGGGAAAGCAGGCACTCGAAACCGTCCAGAGGTTGCTGCC
TGTGCTGTGCCAAGCGCACGGCCTGACCCCAGAGCAGGTCGTGGCAATTGCGAGCAACATCGGGGGAAAG
CAGGCACTCGAAACCGTCCAGAGGTTGCTGCCTGTGCTGTGCCAAGCGCACGGACTGACACCAGAGCAGG
TCGTGGCAATTGCGAGCAACGGAGGGGGAAAGCAGGCACTCGAAACCGTCCAGAGGTTGCTGCCTGTGCT
GTGCCAAGCGCACGGACTCACGCCTGAGCAGGTAGTGGCTATTGCATCCCATGACGGGGGCAGACCCGCA
CTGGAGT
